Addgene plasmid #65129: pYTK022
Purpose: Encodes pSAC6 as a Type 2 part to be used in the Dueber YTK system
Depositing lab: John Dueber. Depositing organization: University of California, Berkeley. Publication: A Highly Characterized Yeast Toolkit for Modular, Multipart Assembly. Lee ME, DeLoache WC, Cervantes B, Dueber JE. ACS Synth Biol. 2015 Apr 14. 10.1021/sb500366v PubMed 25871405.
Backbone
  Vector backbone: pYTK001
  Vector type: Bacterial Expression
Growth in bacteria
  Bacterial resistance: Chloramphenicol, 25 μg/mL
  Growth temperature: 37°C
  Growth strain: DH10B
  Copy number: High Copy
Gene/Insert
  Gene/Insert name: pSAC6
  Species: S. cerevisiae (budding yeast)
  Cloning method: Restriction Enzyme; 5′ cloning site BsmBI (destroyed during cloning); 3′ cloning site BsmBI (destroyed during cloning)
Terms and licenses: Academic/Nonprofit Terms; Industry Terms: Not Available to Industry
Depositor comments: Type 2 parts are promoters in the Dueber YTK. For more information, please visit the supplemental information in PMID:25871405.
How to cite: pYTK022 was a gift from John Dueber (Addgene plasmid # 65129 ; http://n2t.net/addgene:65129 ; RRID:Addgene_65129)
