[The description below was written by a language model from this plasmid's Addgene catalogue record and pLannotate feature annotations shown in this document.]
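Description:
pYTK022 is a small (about 2.4 kb) part-storage plasmid from the Dueber Yeast Toolkit (YTK), a modular, multipart assembly system for building Saccharomyces cerevisiae expression constructs. It is built on the pYTK001 part entry backbone and holds the SAC6 promoter (pSAC6) from budding yeast as a "Type 2" part, the toolkit category reserved for promoters. Although catalogued as a bacterial expression vector, it is a bacterial propagation vehicle for a DNA part rather than an expression construct. It carries no yeast origin or yeast selectable marker and no coding sequence downstream of the promoter. Maintenance in E. coli relies on a high-copy ColE1/pUC-type origin of replication and a chloramphenicol acetyltransferase (cat) gene driven by its native cat promoter. A minimal lambda t0 transcription terminator lies just downstream of this resistance cassette.

The promoter fragment was inserted into the entry vector by BsmBI cloning, and both BsmBI sites were destroyed in the process, as expected for a Type IIS (Golden Gate-style) insertion. The automated annotation does not label a promoter in the insert region. Instead it marks a partial FIN1 coding fragment at the start of the sequence. This most likely means the cloned upstream region of SAC6 overlaps part of a neighbouring yeast gene, and the fragment is not an intended payload. In practice, pYTK022 is combined with other toolkit part types to assemble transcription units in which a gene of interest is expressed in yeast from the SAC6 promoter. The record does not state the promoter's strength or regulation.
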