Features (pLannotate 1.2.2; 5 found; start..end, strand, type, name):
     14..343     +  CDS            FIN1 (fragment): FIN1_YEAST - Experimental evidence at protein level: Swiss-Prot protein existence level 1. Forms cell-cycle specific filaments between the spindle pole bodies of dividing yeast cells. From Saccharomyces cerevisiae (strain ATCC 204508 / S288c) (Baker's yeast).
    736..770     -  terminator     lambda t0 terminator: minimal transcription terminator from phage lambda (Scholtissek and Grosse, 1987)
    844..1500    -  CDS            cat: CAT_ECOLX - Experimental evidence at protein level: Swiss-Prot protein existence level 1. This enzyme is an effector of chloramphenicol resistance in bacteria. From Escherichia coli. This protein is used as a marker in many commonly used cloning vectors, such as pACYC184.
   1501..1598    -  promoter       cat promoter: promoter of the E. coli cat gene encoding chloramphenicol acetyltransferase
   1682..2270    +  rep_origin     ori: high-copy-number ColE1/pMB1/pBR322/pUC origin of replication
>Addgene plasmid #65129 | pYTK022 | depositor full sequence | sequence record 110182 | Full Sequence
TCGGTCTCAAACGTTTGAGAATGACCTTCCACGAGCTAAATTGAAAGGGAAGAATTTATTAGTTGAACTC
AAGAAAGAAGAGGATGACGTGGGAAATGGCATAGAATCCCTTACTAAATCGAACACTAAACTGAACTCCA
TGCTGGCGAACGAAGGTAAGATACACAAAGCTAGTTTCCAGAAAAGTGTAAAATTTAAACTACCTGATAA
TATAGTGACTGAAGAAACCGTGGAACTTAAAGAAATAAAGGACTTGCTACTACAAATGTTGAGATGACAG
CGAGAGATTGAATCAAGATTATCCAATATCGAACTTCAACTCACGGAAATACCGAAACATAAGTAATCAT
ATCCCTTCTCACATTTTTTACACAGGAAGTAAGCAAGTTATGTTATATTTCCGACACTATAATTAATTCT
TAGCAGTTAAAGGTGCTTTGTCTATATTACATTTACATACAGCTTGAGTGATCCTGACCGGATATAGGGT
CCTATTTTCTTACGTGAACGGCTTTTCTTCTTGTTCCCGATGGCCTTCATGTGAAAAAGCACTCCTCGGG
AGGCGGAAAAATATCAAAAGTACGGGGCGAAGTTTATAATGAAGATTTATCGATATAAATTTTGGTTATT
TCAGGAGAACAAGAAAGCTCTTTACACTAAAATTATCAGAGAAGAAGCTGATATATTAGCCCTAAGGAGT
ACACCAAAACACAAGATCTATGTGAGACCAGACCAATAAAAAACGCCCGGCGGCAACCGAGCGTTCTGAA
CAAATCCAGATGGAGTTCTGAGGTCATTACTGGATCTATCAACAGGAGTCCAAGCGAGCTCGATATCAAA
TTACGCCCCGCCCTGCCACTCATCGCAGTACTGTTGTAATTCATTAAGCATTCTGCCGACATGGAAGCCA
TCACAAACGGCATGATGAACCTGAATCGCCAGCGGCATCAGCACCTTGTCGCCTTGCGTATAATATTTGC
CCATGGTGAAAACGGGGGCGAAGAAGTTGTCCATATTGGCCACGTTTAAATCAAAACTGGTGAAACTCAC
CCAGGGATTGGCTGAAACGAAAAACATATTCTCAATAAACCCTTTAGGGAAATAGGCCAGGTTTTCACCG
TAACACGCCACATCTTGCGAATATATGTGTAGAAACTGCCGGAAATCGTCGTGGTATTCACTCCAGAGCG
ATGAAAACGTTTCAGTTTGCTCATGGAAAACGGTGTAACAAGGGTGAACACTATCCCATATCACCAGCTC
ACCGTCTTTCATTGCCATACGAAATTCCGGATGAGCATTCATCAGGCGGGCAAGAATGTGAATAAAGGCC
GGATAAAACTTGTGCTTATTTTTCTTTACGGTCTTTAAAAAGGCCGTAATATCCAGCTGAACGGTCTGGT
TATAGGTACATTGAGCAACTGACTGAAATGCCTCAAAATGTTCTTTACGATGCCATTGGGATATATCAAC
GGTGGTATATCCAGTGATTTTTTTCTCCATTTTAGCTTCCTTAGCTCCTGAAAATCTCGATAACTCAAAA
AATACGCCCGGTAGTGATCTTATTTCATTATGGTGAAAGTTGGAACCTCTTACGTGCCCGATCAATCATG
ACCAAAATCCCTTAACGTGAGTTTTCGTTCCACTGAGCGTCAGACCCCGTAGAAAAGATCAAAGGATCTT
CTTGAGATCCTTTTTTTCTGCGCGTAATCTGCTGCTTGCAAACAAAAAAACCACCGCTACCAGCGGTGGT
TTGTTTGCCGGATCAAGAGCTACCAACTCTTTTTCCGAAGGTAACTGGCTTCAGCAGAGCGCAGATACCA
AATACTGTTCTTCTAGTGTAGCCGTAGTTAGGCCACCACTTCAAGAACTCTGTAGCACCGCCTACATACC
TCGCTCTGCTAATCCTGTTACCAGTGGCTGCTGCCAGTGGCGATAAGTCGTGTCTTACCGGGTTGGACTC
AAGACGATAGTTACCGGATAAGGCGCAGCGGTCGGGCTGAACGGGGGGTTCGTGCACACAGCCCAGCTTG
GAGCGAACGACCTACACCGAACTGAGATACCTACAGCGTGAGCTATGAGAAAGCGCCACGCTTCCCGAAG
GGAGAAAGGCGGACAGGTATCCGGTAAGCGGCAGGGTCGGAACAGGAGAGCGCACGAGGGAGCTTCCAGG
GGGAAACGCCTGGTATCTTTATAGTCCTGTCGGGTTTCGCCACCTCTGACTTGAGCGTCGATTTTTGTGA
TGCTCGTCAGGGGGGCGGAGCCTATGGAAAAACGCCAGCAACGCGGCCTTTTTACGGTTCCTGGCCTTTT
GCTGGCCTTTTGCTCACATGTTCTTTCCTGCGTTATCCCCTGATTCTGTGGATAACCGTAG
