>Addgene plasmid #65129 | pYTK022 | addgene partial sequence | sequence record 112417 | CAT-F 5'-GTTTGTGATGGCTTCCATGTC-3'
AGTACTGCGATGAGTGGCAGGGCGGGGCGTAATTTGATATCGAGCTCGCTTGGACTCCTGTTGATAGATC
CAGTAATGACCTCAGAACTCCATCTGGATTTGTTCAGAACGCTCGGTTGCCGCCGGGCGTTTTTTATTGG
TCTGGTCTCACATAGATCTTGTGTTTTGGTGTACTCCTTAGGGCTAATATATCAGCTTCTTCTCTGATAA
TTTTAGTGTAAAGAGCTTTCTTGTTCTCCTGAAATAACCAAAATTTATATCGATAAATCTTCATTATAAA
CTTCGCCCCGTACTTTTGATATTTTTCCGCCTCCCGAGGAGTGCTTTTTCACATGAAGGCCATCGGGAAC
AAGAAGAAAAGCCGTTCACGTAAGAAAATAGGACCCTATATCCGGTCAGGATCACTCAAGCTGTATGTAA
ATGTAATATAGACAAAGCACCTTTAACTGCTAAGAATTAATTATAGTGTCGGAAATATAACATAACTTGC
TTACTTCCTGTGTAAAAAATGTGAGAAGGGATATGATTACTTATGTTTCGGTATTTCCGTGAGTTGAAGT
TCGATATTGGATAATCTTGATTCAATCTCTCGCTGTCATCTCAACATTTGTAGTAGCAAGTCCTTTATTT
CTTTAAGTTCCACGGTTTCTTCAGTCACTATATTATCAGGTAGTTTAAATTTTACACTTTTCTGGAAACT
AGCTTTGTGTATCTTACCTTCGTTCGCCAGCATGGAGTTCAGTTTAGTGTTCGATTTAGTAAGGGATTCT
ATGCCATTTCCCACGTCATCCTCTTCTTTCTTGAGTTCAACTAATAAATTCTTCCCTTTCAATTTAGCTC
GTGGAAGGTCATTCTCAAACGTTTGAGACCGACTACGGTTATCCACAGAATCAGGGGATAACGCAGGAAA
GAACATGTGAGCAAAAGGCCAGCAAAAGGCCAGGAACCG
