>Addgene plasmid #65129 | pYTK022 | addgene partial sequence | sequence record 218192 | pRS414-R 5'-CACCTCTGACTTGAGCGTCG-3'
GCCAGCAACGCGGCCTTTTTACGGTTCCTGGCCTTTTGCTGGCCTTTTGCTCACATGTTCTTTCCTGCGT
TATCCCCTGATTCTGTGGATAACCGTAGTCGGTCTCAAACGTTTGAGAATGACCTTCCACGAGCTAAATT
GAAAGGGAAGAATTTATTAGTTGAACTCAAGAAAGAAGAGGATGACGTGGGAAATGGCATAGAATCCCTT
ACTAAATCGAACACTAAACTGAACTCCATGCTGGCGAACGAAGGTAAGATACACAAAGCTAGTTTCCAGA
AAAGTGTAAAATTTAAACTACCTGATAATATAGTGACTGAAGAAACCGTGGAACTTAAAGAAATAAAGGA
CTTGCTACTACAAATGTTGAGATGACAGCGAGAGATTGAATCAAGATTATCCAATATCGAACTTCAACTC
ACGGAAATACCGAAACATAAGTAATCATATCCCTTCTCACATTTTTTACACAGGAAGTAAGCAAGTTATG
TTATATTTCCGACACTATAATTAATTCTTAGCAGTTAAAGGTGCTTTGTCTATATTACATTTACATACAG
CTTGAGTGATCCTGACCGGATATAGGGTCCTATTTTCTTACGTGAACGGCTTTTCTTCTTGTTCCCGATG
GCCTTCATGTGAAAAAGCACTCCTCGGGAGGCGGAAAAATATCAAAAGTACGGGGCGAAGTTTATAATGA
AGATTTATCGATATAAATTTTGGTTATTTCAGGAGAACAAGAAAGCTC
